Addgene plasmid #205044: pET-6xHis-GFP(+6)-H3
Purpose: Fluorescent protein with charge-patterned cationic peptide to promote biomolecular condensate formation in E. coli
Depositing lab: Allie Obermeyer. Depositing organization: Columbia University. Publication: Charge-Patterned Disordered Peptides Tune Intracellular Phase Separation in Bacteria. Liao J, Yeong V, Obermeyer AC. ACS Synth Biol. 2024 Feb 3. doi: 10.1021/acssynbio.3c00564. PubMed 38308651.
Backbone
  Vector backbone: pETDuet
  Vector type: Bacterial Expression
Growth in bacteria
  Bacterial resistance: Ampicillin, 100 μg/mL
  Growth temperature: 37°C
  Growth strain: DH5alpha
  Copy number: High Copy
Gene/Insert
  Gene/Insert name: GFP(+6)-H3 (alt name: GFP(+6)-(KRRRKK)3)
  Species: Other
  Mutation: E16R, D86K, D112K, D127R, I138R, D207R, N222K, L246R
  Tag / fusion protein: MGHHHHHGGA (N terminal on insert); KRRRKKKRRRKKKRRRKK (C terminal on insert)
  Cloning method: Restriction Enzyme; 5′ cloning site NcoI (unknown if destroyed); 3′ cloning site XhoI (unknown if destroyed)
  Sequencing primers: 5′ T7; 3′ T7-term
Terms and licenses: Academic/Nonprofit Terms; Industry Terms: Not Available to Industry
How to cite: pET-6xHis-GFP(+6)-H3 was a gift from Allie Obermeyer (Addgene plasmid # 205044 ; http://n2t.net/addgene:205044 ; RRID:Addgene_205044)
