[The description below was written by a language model from this plasmid's Addgene catalogue record and pLannotate feature annotations shown in this document.]
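Description:
pET-6xHis-GFP(+6)-H3 is a bacterial expression plasmid built on the pETDuet backbone for inducible production of an engineered fluorescent protein in E. coli. It replicates from a ColE1/pMB1-type origin. The rop gene and the pBR322 bom region are both annotated, although the catalogue lists the plasmid as high copy. Selection is through the β-lactamase gene (AmpR), which confers ampicillin resistance. An f1 origin is also present, along with short remnant fragments of a tetracycline resistance gene that are backbone leftovers rather than functional markers.

The payload is a single T7 expression cassette: T7 promoter, lac operator, the phage T7 gene 10 ribosome binding site, the coding sequence and a T7 terminator. A plasmid-borne lacI gene with its own promoter supplies the repressor. Transcription therefore requires a host that provides T7 RNA polymerase and is relieved by IPTG or lactose. The insert, cloned between NcoI and XhoI, is a GFP annotated as superfolder GFP. It carries eight recorded substitutions that mostly replace acidic or neutral residues with arginine or lysine, and the name indicates a resulting net charge of +6. An N-terminal polyhistidine tag allows metal-affinity purification. The C terminus is fused to the "H3" peptide, three repeats of a six-residue lysine/arginine motif that form a short charge-patterned cationic tail. Small S-Tag and SET1 fragments annotated downstream of the insert appear to be residual pETDuet sequence.

According to the record, the construct is used to promote and visualise biomolecular condensate formation inside E. coli, in a study of how the charge patterning of disordered peptides tunes intracellular phase separation.
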