Features (pLannotate 1.2.2; 19 found; start..end, strand, type, name):
    332..353     +  protein_bind   CAP binding site: CAP binding activates transcription in the presence of cAMP. E. coli catabolite activator protein
    368..432     +  CDS            TcR (fragment): tetracycline efflux protein; tet; confers resistance to tetracycline
    494..874     -  CDS            YPB1_ECOLX: Protein predicted: Swiss-Prot protein existence level 4. From Escherichia coli.
    891..1082    +  CDS            rop: Rop protein, which maintains plasmids at low copy number; rop
   1184..1323    +  misc_feature   bom: basis of mobility region from pBR322
   1509..2097    -  rep_origin     ori: high-copy-number ColE1/pMB1/pBR322/pUC origin of replication
   2178..2270    +  promoter       AmpR promoter: bla
   2271..3131    +  CDS            AmpR: β-lactamase; bla; confers resistance to ampicillin, carbenicillin, and related antibiotics
   3246..3701    -  rep_origin     f1 ori (sequence partly withheld): f1 bacteriophage origin of replication; arrow indicates direction of (+) strand synthesis
   3738..3785    -  terminator     T7 terminator: transcription terminator for bacteriophage T7 RNA polymerase
   3793..3810    -  CDS            SET1 (fragment): solubility-enhancement tag derived from T7 phage gene 10B
   3840..3881    -  CDS            S-Tag (fragment): affinity and epitope tag derived from pancreatic ribonuclease A
   3954..4664    -  CDS            Superfolder GFP: Superfolder GFP is a basic (constitutively fluorescent) green fluorescent protein published in 2005, derived from Aequorea victoria. It is reported to be a very rapidly-maturing weak dimer.
   4704..4726    -  RBS            RBS: efficient ribosome binding site from bacteriophage T7 gene 10 (Olins and Rangwala, 1989)
   4741..4765    -  protein_bind   lac operator: The lac repressor binds to the lac operator to inhibit transcription in E. coli. This inhibition can be relieved by adding lactose or isopropyl-β-D-thiogalactopyranoside (IPTG). lac repressor encoded by lacI
   4766..4784    -  promoter       T7 promoter: promoter for bacteriophage T7 RNA polymerase
   4810..5089    +  CDS            TcR (fragment): tetracycline efflux protein; tet; confers resistance to tetracycline
   5097..5174    +  promoter       lacI promoter: lacI
   5175..319     +  CDS            lacI (across the origin): lac repressor; lacI; The lac repressor binds to the lac operator to inhibit transcription in E. coli. This inhibition can be relieved by adding lactose or isopropyl-β-D-thiogalactopyranoside (IPTG).
>Addgene plasmid #205044 | pET-6xHis-GFP(+6)-H3 | addgene full sequence | sequence record 405657 | Addgene NGS Result
CGCCATTACCGAGTCCGGGCTGCGCGTTGGTGCGGACATCTCGGTAGTGGGATACGACGATACCGAAGAC
AGCTCATGTTATATCCCGCCGTTAACCACCATCAAACAGGATTTTCGCCTGCTGGGGCAAACCAGCGTGG
ACCGCTTGCTGCAACTCTCTCAGGGCCAGGCGGTGAAGGGCAATCAGCTGTTGCCCGTCTCACTGGTGAA
AAGAAAAACCACCCTGGCGCCCAATACGCAAACCGCCTCTCCCCGCGCGTTGGCCGATTCATTAATGCAG
CTGGCACGACAGGTTTCCCGACTGGAAAGCGGGCAGTGAGCGCAACGCAATTAATGTAAGTTAGCTCACT
CATTAGGCACCGGGATCTCGACCGATGCCCTTGAGAGCCTTCAACCCAGTCAGCTCCTTCCGGTGGGCGC
GGGGCATGACTAGCATGATCGTGCTCCTGTCGTTGAGGACCCGGCTAGGCTGGCGGGGTTGCCTTACTGG
TTAGCAGAATGAATCACCGATACGCGAGCGAACGTGAAGCGACTGCTGCTGCAAAACGTCTGCGACCTGA
GCAACAACATGAATGGTCTTCGGTTTCCGTGTTTCGTAAAGTCTGGAAACGCGGAAGTCAGCGCCCTGCA
CCATTATGTTCCGGATCTGCATCGCAGGATGCTGCTGGCTACCCTGTGGAACACCTACATCTGTATTAAC
GAAGCGCTGGCATTGACCCTGAGTGATTTTTCTCTGGTCCCGCCGCATCCATACCGCCAGTTGTTTACCC
TCACAACGTTCCAGTAACCGGGCATGTTCATCATCAGTAACCCGTATCGTGAGCATCCTCTCTCGTTTCA
TCGGTATCATTACCCCCATGAACAGAAATCCCCCTTACACGGAGGCATCAGTGACCAAACAGGAAAAAAC
CGCCCTTAACATGGCCCGCTTTATCAGAAGCCAGACATTAACGCTTCTGGAGAAACTCAACGAGCTGGAC
GCGGATGAACAGGCAGACATCTGTGAATCGCTTCACGACCACGCTGATGAGCTTTACCGCAGCTGCCTCG
CGCGTTTCGGTGATGACGGTGAAAACCTCTGACACATGCAGCTCCCGGAGACGGTCACAGCTTGTCTGTA
AGCGGATGCCGGGAGCAGACAAGCCCGTCAGGGCGCGTCAGCGGGTGTTGGCGGGTGTCGGGGCGCAGCC
ATGACCCAGTCACGTAGCGATAGCGGAGTGTATACTGGCTTAACTATGCGGCATCAGAGCAGATTGTACT
GAGAGTGCACCATTGCGGTGTGAAATACCGCACAGATGCGTAAGGAGAAAATACCGCATCAGGCGCTCTT
CCGCTTCCTCGCTCACTGACTCGCTGCGCTCGGTCGTTCGGCTGCGGCGAGCGGTATCAGCTCACTCAAA
GGCGGTAATACGGTTATCCACAGAATCAGGGGATAACGCAGGAAAGAACATGTGAGCAAAAGGCCAGCAA
AAGGCCAGGAACCGTAAAAAGGCCGCGTTGCTGGCGTTTTTCCATAGGCTCCGCCCCCCTGACGAGCATC
ACAAAAATCGACGCTCAAGTCAGAGGTGGCGAAACCCGACAGGACTATAAAGATACCAGGCGTTTCCCCC
TGGAAGCTCCCTCGTGCGCTCTCCTGTTCCGACCCTGCCGCTTACCGGATACCTGTCCGCCTTTCTCCCT
TCGGGAAGCGTGGCGCTTTCTCATAGCTCACGCTGTAGGTATCTCAGTTCGGTGTAGGTCGTTCGCTCCA
AGCTGGGCTGTGTGCACGAACCCCCCGTTCAGCCCGACCGCTGCGCCTTATCCGGTAACTATCGTCTTGA
GTCCAACCCGGTAAGACACGACTTATCGCCACTGGCAGCAGCCACTGGTAACAGGATTAGCAGAGCGAGG
TATGTAGGCGGTGCTACAGAGTTCTTGAAGTGGTGGCCTAACTACGGCTACACTAGAAGGACAGTATTTG
GTATCTGCGCTCTGCTGAAGCCAGTTACCTTCGGAAAAAGAGTTGGTAGCTCTTGATCCGGCAAACAAAC
CACCGCTGGTAGCGGTGGTTTTTTTGTTTGCAAGCAGCAGATTACGCGCAGAAAAAAAGGATCTCAAGAA
GATCCTTTGATCTTTTCTACGGGGTCTGACGCTCAGTGGAACGAAAACTCACGTTAAGGGATTTTGGTCA
TGACCTATTTGTTTATTTTTCTAAATACATTCAAATATGTATCCGCTCATGAGACAATAACCCTGATAAA
TGCTTCAATCATGATTGAAAAAGGAAGAGTATGAGTATTCAACATTTCCGTGTCGCCCTTATTCCCTTTT
TTGCGGCATTTTGCCTTCCTGTTTTTGCTCACCCAGAAACGCTGGTGAAAGTAAAAGATGCTGAAGATCA
GTTGGGTGCACGAGTGGGTTACATCGAACTGGATCTCAACAGCGGTAAGATCCTTGAGAGTTTTCGCCCC
GAAGAACGTTTTCCAATGATGAGCACTTTTAAAGTTCTGCTATGTGGCGCGGTATTATCCCGTATTGACG
CCGGGCAAGAGCAACTCGGTCGCCGCATACACTATTCTCAGAATGACTTGGTTGAGTACTCACCAGTCAC
AGAAAAGCATCTTACGGATGGCATGACAGTAAGAGAATTATGCAGTGCTGCCATAACCATGAGTGATAAC
ACTGCGGCCAACTTACTTCTGACAACGATCGGAGGACCGAAGGAGCTAACCGCTTTTTTGCACAACATGG
GGGATCATGTAACTCGCCTTGATCGTTGGGAACCGGAGCTGAATGAAGCCATACCAAACGACGAGCGTGA
CACCACGATGCCTGTAGCAATGGCAACAACGTTGCGCAAACTATTAACTGGCGAACTACTTACTCTAGCT
TCCCGGCAACAATTAATAGACTGGATGGAGGCGGATAAAGTTGCAGGACCACTTCTGCGCTCGGCCCTTC
CGGCTGGCTGGTTTATTGCTGATAAATCTGGAGCCGGTGAGCGTGGGTCTCGCGGTATCATTGCAGCACT
GGGGCCAGATGGTAAGCCCTCCCGTATCGTAGTTATCTACACGACGGGGAGTCAGGCAACTATGGATGAA
CGAAATAGACAGATCGCTGAGATAGGTGCCTCACTGATTAAGCATTGGTAACTGTCAGACCAAGTTTACT
CATATATACTTTAGATTGATTTAAAACTTCATTTTTAATTTAAAAGGATCTAGGTGAAGATCCTTTTTGA
TAATCTCATGCCATCGTGCCGCCAGAAATTGTAAACGTTAATATTTTGTTAAAATTCGCGTTAAATTTTT
GTTAAATCAGCTCATTTTTTAACCAATAGGCCGAAATCGGCAAAATCCCTTATAAATCAAAAGAATAGAC
CGAGATAGGGT
[37 nt withheld, positions 3372-3408]
AAAGAACGTGGACTCCAACGTCAAAGG
[49 nt withheld, positions 3436-3484]
T
[91 nt withheld, positions 3486-3576]
G
[124 nt withheld, positions 3578-3701]
CCCATTCGCCAATCCGGATATAGTTCCTCCTTTCAGCAAAAAACCCCTCAAGACCCGTTTAGAGGCCCCA
AGGGGTTATGCTAGTTATTGCTCAGCGGTGGCAGCAGCCTAGGTTAATTAAGCTGCGCTAGTAGACGAGT
CCATGTGCTGGCGTTCAAATTTCGCAGCAGCGGTTTCTTTACCAGACTCGAGTTATTACTTTTTACGTCT
TCGTTTTTTCTTGCGTCTACGCTTTTTCTTGCGTCTACGCTTCTTGTAGCGTTCGTCCATTCCGTGCGTA
ATGCCTGCAGCGGTCACGAATTCTAACAGAACCATGTGATCGCGTTTTTCTTTCGGATCTTTGCTCAGGG
CAGATTGGGTGCTCAGGTAGTGGTTGCGAGGTAACAGTACAGGCCCATCACCAATCGGCGTGTTTTGTTG
ATAATGATCCGCTAATTGAACGCTGCCGTCCTCCACGTTATGGCGAATTTTGAAATTTGCCTTGATACCA
TTCTTCTGTTTATCGGCCGTAATATACACGTTATGAGAATTAAAGTTATATTCCAGTTTATGGCCTAAAA
TGTTGCCGTCTTCTTTGAAGTCACGACCTTTCAGTTCGATACGATTTACTAATGTGCGGCCTTCAAATTT
CACTTCCGCACGCGTTTTATAGGTGCCATCCTTCTTGAAGCTGATTGTACGCTCTTGAACATATCCTTCA
GGCATGGCTGATTTGAAAAAATCGTGTTGTTTCATATGTTTAGGGTAACGACTGAAGCACTGAACGCCAT
AGGTCAGGGTGGTCACTAAGGTGGGCCACGGAACGGGTAATTTGCCTGTTGTGCAAATAAACTTCAGGGT
CAATTTACCATTGGTAGCGTCACCTTCGCCCTCGCCGCGCACGCTAAATTTATGACCGTTCACGTCGCCG
TCTAATTCCACTAAGATCGGTACTACACCAGTAAACAGACGTTCACCTTTGCTAGCGCCACCGTGATGGT
GGTGGTGATGACCCATGGTATATCTCCTTCTTAAAGTTAAACAAAATTATTTCTAGAGGGGAATTGTTAT
CCGCTCACAATTCCCCTATAGTGAGTCGTATTAATTTCGCGGGATCGAGATCGATCTCGATCCTCTACGC
CGGACGCATCGTGGCCGGCATCACCGGCGCCACAGGTGCGGTTGCTGGCGCCTATATCGCCGACATCACC
GATGGGGAAGATCGGGCTCGCCACTTCGGGCTCATGAGCGCTTGTTTCGGCGTGGGTATGGTGGCAGGCC
CCGTGGCCGGGGGACTGTTGGGCGCCATCTCCTTGCATGCACCATTCCTTGCGGCGGCGGTGCTCAACGG
CCTCAACCTACTACTGGGCTGCTTCCTAATGCAGGAGTCGCATAAGGGAGAGCGTCGAGATCCCGGACAC
CATCGAATGGCGCAAAACCTTTCGCGGTATGGCATGATAGCGCCCGGAAGAGAGTCAATTCAGGGTGGTG
AATGTGAAACCAGTAACGTTATACGATGTCGCAGAGTATGCCGGTGTCTCTTATCAGACCGTTTCCCGCG
TGGTGAACCAGGCCAGCCACGTTTCTGCGAAAACGCGGGAAAAAGTGGAAGCGGCGATGGCGGAGCTGAA
TTACATTCCCAACCGCGTGGCACAACAACTGGCGGGCAAACAGTCGTTGCTGATTGGCGTTGCCACCTCC
AGTCTGGCCCTGCACGCGCCGTCGCAAATTGTCGCGGCGATTAAATCTCGCGCCGATCAACTGGGTGCCA
GCGTGGTGGTGTCGATGGTAGAACGAAGCGGCGTCGAAGCCTGTAAAGCGGCGGTGCACAATCTTCTCGC
GCAACGCGTCAGTGGGCTGATCATTAACTATCCGCTGGATGACCAGGATGCCATTGCTGTGGAAGCTGCC
TGCACTAATGTTCCGGCGTTATTTCTTGATGTCTCTGACCAGACACCCATCAACAGTATTATTTTCTCCC
ATGAAGACGGTACGCGACTGGGCGTGGAGCATCTGGTCGCATTGGGTCACCAGCAAATCGCGCTGTTAGC
GGGCCCATTAAGTTCTGTCTCGGCGCGTCTGCGTCTGGCTGGCTGGCATAAATATCTCACTCGCAATCAA
ATTCAGCCGATAGCGGAACGGGAAGGCGACTGGAGTGCCATGTCCGGTTTTCAACAAACCATGCAAATGC
TGAATGAGGGCATCGTTCCCACTGCGATGCTGGTTGCCAACGATCAGATGGCGCTGGGCGCAATGCG
